>Addgene plasmid #182320 | pB006 | addgene full sequence | sequence record 368144 | Addgene NGS Result
ACGCGTTATGAGTAAACTTGGTCTGACAGTTACCAATGCTTAATCAGTGAGGCACCTATCTCAGCGATCT
GTCTATTTCGTTCATCCATAGTTGCCTGACTCCCCGTCGTGTAGATAACTACGATACGGGAGGGCTTACC
ATCTGGCCCCAGTGCTGCAATGATACCGCGAGACCCACGCTCACCGGCTCCAGATTTATCAGCAATAAAC
CAGCCAGCCGGAAGGGCCGAGCGCAGAAGTGGTCCTGCAACTTTATCCGCCTCCATCCAGTCTATTAATT
GTTGCCGGGAAGCTAGAGTAAGTAGTTCGCCAGTTAATAGTTTGCGCAACGTTGTTGCCATTGCTACAGG
CATCGTGGTGTCACGCTCGTCGTTTGGTATGGCTTCATTCAGCTCCGGTTCCCAACGATCAAGGCGAGTT
ACATGATCCCCCATGTTGTGCAAAAAAGCGGTTAGCTCCTTCGGTCCTCCGATCGTTGTCAGAAGTAAGT
TGGCCGCAGTGTTATCACTCATGGTTATGGCAGCACTGCATAATTCTCTTACTGTCATGCCATCCGTAAG
ATGCTTTTCTGTGACTGGTGAGTACTCAACCAAGTCATTCTGAGAATAGTGTATGCGGCGACCGAGTTGC
TCTTGCCCGGCGTCAATACGGGATAATACCGCGCCACATAGCAGAACTTTAAAAGTGCTCATCATTGGAA
AACGTTCTTCGGGGCGAAAACTCTCAAGGATCTTACCGCTGTTGAGATCCAGTTCGATGTAACCCACTCG
TGCACCCAACTGATCTTCAGCATCTTTTACTTTCACCAGCGTTTCTGGGTGAGCAAAAACAGGAAGGCAA
AATGCCGCAAAAAAGGGAATAAGGGCGACACGGAAATGTTGAATACTCATACTCTTCCTTTTTCAATCAT
GGCCGCGGGATTAAAAGTCGGGGATTGGTGAACAAAAAGGTGTTTCTCTCTTTAAGAGAAATATCGTTTT
GCTAAACAGTTGATATTGAGGTATCATTTTATCGTAAAAGACATTTTTGCTCAACAATTGCTTGACGGAA
ATCAACAAATTTTAGCATTTTGTAAAAAAGTCGCTATATAATTTGGTGAATTGGAGTTATTTTCATATTT
TTGCATCCCGAAGAGTTTCTCTTAAAGAGAGAAACATCTTTTGCATACCTTTTCCGACCGAATTTTTATG
TCGTAAAGAGGGGCTTTGCAGGGGGTGGACTCAGAAAGATGAGAATAGATGACTATTGTAGTTGAAACAC
ATAGAAAGTTGCTGATATACAGACCGATACGCATATCGGGATGAACCATGAGTACGTTCTTTTCTCAAAA
AACATAAATATTCGAAAAGAGATGCAATAAATTAAGGAGAGGTTATAATGAACAAAGTAAATATAAAAGA
TAGTCAAAATTTTATTACTTCAAAATATCACATAGAAAAAATAATGAATTGCATAAGTTTAGATGAAAAA
GATAACATCTTTGAAATAGGTGCAGGGAAAGGTCATTTTACTGCTGGATTGGTAAAGAGATGTAATTTTG
TAACGGCGATAGAAATTGATTCTAAATTATGTGAGGTAACTCGTAATAAGCTCTTAAATTATCCTAACTA
TCAAATAGTAAATGATGATATACTGAAATTTACATTTCCTAGCCACAATCCATATAAAATATTTGGCAGC
ATACCTTACAACATAAGCACAAATATAATTCGAAAAATTGTTTTTGAAAGTTCAGCCACAATAAGTTATT
TAATAGTGGAATATGGTTTTGCTAAAATGTTATTAGATACAAACAGATCACTAGCATTGCTGTTAATGGC
AGAGGTAGATATTTCTATATTAGCAAAAATTCCTAGGTATTATTTCCATCCAAAACCTAAAGTGGATAGC
ACATTAATTGTATTAAAAAGAAAGCCAGCAAAAATGGCATTTAAAGAGAGAAAAAAATATGAAACTTTTG
TAATGAAATGGGTTAACAAAGAGTACGAAAAACTGTTTACAAAAAATCAATTTAATAAAGCTTTAAAACA
TGCGAGAATATATGATATAAACAATATTAGTTTCGAACAATTTGTATCGCTATTTAATAGTTATAAAATA
TTTAACGGCTAAAAACAATAGGCCACATGCAACTGTAAATGTTTACGCGTCCTCGGTACCGCTTCTTCCA
CAACAGTCTGCGGTTCCTGTACTATCACAGGTTCATCTTCTCCCGGTGCTGTCGCTTCATTCTCTTCCAC
GACCTTCTCTTCTATCACCGGACATTCAACTTCCTCTATTACAGGGGCTTGTTCTTCAACAATGGGGGCT
TCACTTTCCGCTTCCGCTACAGGAGAAGGCGAGGCTTCCACCGGCACAGCACTTATCTCTTCCGACAACT
GTTCCAAACGCTCCTGCATACGTAGGATGCTCCGCTTCAACAGTTCAGACAAAGTCTGAGTCGGCTCTTT
AGAAAACGTATTCATGAGTAGCTTCAGCTCATGAACATCCAGCTCAATATCTGTTAATAGCTTCTGTTTC
ATTTCCATCCATTGTTATTATGGTGCGAATGTAGGAATAATTTATGCAATAACTTAAAATAATGGATAAT
TTAACAGTTCTTGTACATCGAATTGTTTACCTTTGTCCACTCATTTATTTAATCAAGAAAGCACAAAAAT
CACAAGATTACCCGGAGTGTTTCAGCCGGGTAATCTTGTTACTTATCCTTGATTTTCCCTTTAAGGGCGT
TTATAATCCACCCTTTCGGATTGTTCTTTTCTCGTGATTTTCCGTTTAGGAGAGCCAGTTCTCCGATAAG
GTCGGTTATCTTTTCTTGTGCCGTTATGAATGTCTCTTTGTTCCGGTTTATCTCTTCCGATGTGAAGCCG
CAGGAATAACGGAGGTACTCGTACACATGGCTGTCTATCTGATATCGTGCTGTAACCTTTGCTTGCAATT
CTTTCCCTTCCAGTTCTTCATCTCTGAACTGTGGTTGATAGACCGGGTAGAACCTAAACCCGGTCACCTT
GCTACGTTTGTTGTTTGGGTTTTCACGCACTTTCACGTAGTTGAAAGTGTATGGGCAGCTCTCATCAAGC
GCAGCCTTTGCTGGTTTCAAAACTCTTTCCTCAAAATGATCTATTCTGTCTTTTCCGTTCTTGTCCTTGT
ATTTGTCCGCAGGTATGCCAAGACGGTCTTTCAAGTTTTCAAGGGATATATCCAAAGGGTACACCTGCCC
ACTCATTAACATGTAAAACCTAAGGGAATACCCAGTAGGTAGCGCAAGAGCCTTGTTTAACTCAAATTCT
CTGTACCCCTTGGCGAACTTGGTAAACACATCCCAAAGGTCGTTAGACACACGAAAGGTTATAATGCCAG
TGCGTTTTTTATATTTTGGGTTAGATATAAATCCGCACTTCCACCATTCCTCGTCATCTTCGTAAGTAAA
AAAACGTCCTGCCAAAGAATCGAGTGCGGCTATGATTTCATTGTAATCACGTCCGGAAAAAATAACGTCA
GATACATGCATTTGTGCATCAACATCCCAAAGTCCATGCTCAAACTTGCGTTTCGTGCCTGCATAATCTT
TCAGTTTTACTCCCTTTAGTTCAGCTTGGCACGCTTCCAGTATGCGAAGAACTATTCTTTGTTCGTGTAT
GGACATGTCTTGCTGTTTTGACCATGTATATACCCATGAAACAACAACATCTTTATTCTTGGTAATAGGT
AGTTTCTTTTTCATAAACGATTGATTTGCTGCAAATATACACAATCCCCACATTAAAACAAAAAAAGAGG
GGTAAAACTCCCAAAGTGTGGGGACTAATTTACTTTTAAACTCCCAAAGTGTGGGGACTAAACTCCCAAA
GTGTGGGGAAACGCATGTTCTAATCCCTTTATTTATGGGCGTTTGCGAAGAAGTGATAGAGCATATTACA
GACGATGCTTATAACAGACAAGGGGAATTTATAGAGCTAAGTGGTTGATTTACTGTCGGAAAAAGAAAAA
CGATAGGGAAAAAGAGCAAAGCAAAACCAACCAACGGGCGGTAGGATTGGAAACGGGTTTTTATGGCGTG
TACACGTTTGTGTACAAAATGTTTGTATTTTATTGAAATATAGCTATCTTTGTGCTGAATTTAAAAGCAA
ACAGATGGAAAGAAAGAAGATAACATTCGAGTCGACGGTATCGATAAGCTTGATATCGAATTCCTGCAGC
CCGGGGGATCCACTAGTTCTAGAGCGGCCGCCACCGCGGTGGAGGGGAATTCCCATGTCAGCCGTTAAGT
GTTCCTGTGTCACTCAAAATTGCTTTGAGAGGCTCTAAGGGCTTCTCAGTGCGTTACATCCCTGGCTTGT
TGTCCACAACCGTTAAACCTTAAAAGCTTTAAAAGCCTTATATATTCTTTTTTTTCTTATAAAACTTAAA
ACCTTAGAGGCTATTTAAGTTGCTGATTTATATTAATTTTATTGTTCAAACATGAGAGCTTAGTACGTGA
AACATGAGAGCTTAGTACGTTAGCCATGAGAGCTTAGTACGTTAGCCATGAGGGTTTAGTTCGTTAAACA
TGAGAGCTTAGTACGTTAAACATGAGAGCTTAGTACGTGAAACATGAGAGCTTAGTACGTACTATCAACA
GGTTGAACTGCTGATCTTCAGATCCTCTACGCCGGACGCATCGTGGCCGGATCAATTCCGTTTTCCGCTG
CATAACCCTGCTTCGGGGTCATTATAGCGATTTTTTCGGTATATCCATCCTTTTTCGCACGATATACAGG
ATTTTGCCAAAGGGTTCGTGTAGACTTTCCTTGGTGTATCCAACGGCGTCAGCCGGGCAGGATAGGTGAA
GTAGGCCCACCCGCGAGCGGGTGTTCCTTCTTCACTGTCCCTTATTCGCACCTGGCGGTGCTCAACGGGA
ATCCTGCTCTGCGAGGCTGGCCGGCTACCGCCGGCGTAACAGATGAGGGCAAGCGGATGGCTGATGAAAC
CAAGCCAACCAGGAAGGGCAGCCCACCTATCACGGAATTGATCCCCCTCGAATTG
Features (pLannotate 1.2.2; 7 found; start..end, strand, type, name):
     30..890     -  CDS            AmpR: β-lactamase; bla; confers resistance to ampicillin, carbenicillin, and related antibiotics
    891..907     -  promoter       AmpR promoter (fragment): bla
   1378..2106    +  CDS            ermC': ERM_BACIU - Experimental evidence at protein level: Swiss-Prot protein existence level 1. This protein produces a dimethylation of the adenine residue at position 2085 in 23S rRNA, resulting in reduced affinity between ribosomes and macrolide-lincosamide-streptogramin B antibiotics. From Bacillus subtilis.
   4161..4244    -  misc_feature   MCS (fragment): pBluescript multiple cloning site
   4256..4644    -  rep_origin     R6K γ ori: γ replication origin from E. coli plasmid R6K; requires the R6K initiator protein pi for replication
   4815..4924    +  oriT           oriT: incP origin of transfer
   4957..5002    +  CDS            traJ (fragment): oriT-recognizing protein; traJ
