[The description below was written by a language model from this plasmid's Addgene catalogue record and pLannotate feature annotations shown in this document.]
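Description:
pB006 is a 5,025 bp empty shuttle backbone designed to replicate as a plasmid in Bacteroides species. It is catalogued as a bacterial expression and synthetic biology vector, and it comes from work on CRISPR/Cas-based genome editing in human gut commensal Bacteroides. It carries no insert; cargo is meant to be added by Gibson assembly. A fragment of the pBluescript multiple cloning site is also annotated.

On the E. coli side, the plasmid has an R6K γ origin, which fires only when the R6K initiator protein pi is supplied in trans, so it must be maintained in a pi-producing host. It is recorded as low copy. Selection in E. coli is through AmpR (β-lactamase), preceded by a fragment of its native promoter. An incP oriT with an adjacent traJ fragment allows the plasmid to be mobilised by conjugation. This matches the listed propagation strain, S17-1, an E. coli donor that provides the RP4 transfer functions from its chromosome. The erythromycin marker listed in the catalogue corresponds to a CDS that the automated annotation matched to an erm-family 23S rRNA methyltransferase. That enzyme confers macrolide-lincosamide-streptogramin B resistance and would serve to select Bacteroides transconjugants.

The roughly 2 kb region between the erm gene and the MCS fragment has no annotation. The Bacteroides replication functions implied by the stated purpose may lie there, but the record does not identify the replicon. No promoters, Cas genes or guide RNA cassettes are annotated, as expected for a bare scaffold onto which editing or expression modules are built.
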