Addgene plasmid #182320: pB006
Purpose: (Empty Backbone) It's an empty replication plasmid backbone in Bacteroides
Depositing lab: Lei Dai. Depositing organization: Shenzhen Institute of Advanced Technology (SIAT), Chinese Academy of Sciences. Publication: CRISPR/Cas-Based Genome Editing for Human Gut Commensal Bacteroides Species. Zheng L, Tan Y, Hu Y, Shen J, Qu Z, Chen X, Ho CL, Leung EL, Zhao W, Dai L. ACS Synth Biol. 2022 Jan 21;11(1):464-472. doi: 10.1021/acssynbio.1c00543. Epub 2022 Jan 6. PubMed 34990118.
Backbone
  Vector backbone: pB006
  Backbone size (bp): 5025
  Vector type: Bacterial Expression, Synthetic Biology
  Selectable markers: Erythromycin
Growth in bacteria
  Bacterial resistance: Ampicillin, 100 μg/mL
  Growth temperature: 37°C
  Growth strain: E.coli S17-1
  Copy number: Low Copy
Gene/Insert
  Cloning method: Gibson Cloning
Terms and licenses: Academic/Nonprofit Terms; Industry Terms: Not Available to Industry
How to cite: pB006 was a gift from Lei Dai (Addgene plasmid # 182320 ; http://n2t.net/addgene:182320 ; RRID:Addgene_182320)
