>Addgene plasmid #182320 | pB006 | depositor partial sequence | sequence record 354893 | RepB
ATGTGGGGATTGTGTATATTTGCAGCAAATCAATCGTTTATGAAAAAGAAACTACCTATTACCAAGAATA
AAGATGTTGTTGTTTCATGGGTATATACATGGTCAAAACAGCAAGACATGTCCATACACGAACAAAGAAT
AGTTCTTCGCATACTGGAAGCGTGCCAAGCTGAACTAAAGGGAGTAAAACTGAAAGATTATGCAGGCACG
AAACGCAAGTTTGAGCATGGACTTTGGGATGTTGATGCACAAATGCATGTATCTGACGTTATTTTTTCCG
GACGTGATTACAATGAAATCATAGCCGCACTCGATTCTTTGGCAGGACGTTTTTTTACTTACGAAGATGA
CGAGGAATGGTGGAAGTGCGGATTTATATCTAACCCAAAATATAAAAAACGCACTGGCATTATAACCTTT
CGTGTGTCTAACGACCTTTGGGATGTGTTTACCAAGTTCGCCAAGGGGTACAGAGAATTTGAGTTAAACA
AGGCTCTTGCGCTACCTACTGGGTATTCCCTTAGGTTTTACATGTTAATGAGTGGGCAGGTGTACCCTTT
GGATATATCCCTTGAAAACTTGAAAGACCGTCTTGGCATACCTGCGGACAAATACAAGGACAAGAACGGA
AAAGACAGAATAGATCATTTTGAGGAAAGAGTTTTGAAACCAGCAAAGGCTGCGCTTGATGAGAGCTGCC
CATACACTTTCAACTACGTGAAAGTGCGTGAAAACCCAAACAACAAACGTAGCAAGGTGACCGGGTTTAG
GTTCTACCCGGTCTATCAACCACAGTTCAGAGATGAAGAACTGGAAGGGAAAGAATTGCAAGCAAAGGTT
ACAGCACGATATCAGATAGACAGCCATGTGTACGAGTACCTCCGTTATTCCTGCGGCTTCACATCGGAAG
AGATAAACCGGAACAAAGAGACATTCATAACGGCACAAGAAAAGATAACCGACCTTATCGGAGAACTGGC
TCTCCTAAACGGAAAATCACGAGAAAAGAACAATCCGAAAGGGTGGATTATAAACGCCCTTAAAGGGAAA
ATCAAGGATAAGTAA
