>Addgene plasmid #182320 | pB006 | depositor partial sequence | sequence record 354894 | ErmG
ATGAACAAAGTAAATATAAAAGATAGTCAAAATTTTATTACTTCAAAATATCACATAGAAAAAATAATGA
ATTGCATAAGTTTAGATGAAAAAGATAACATCTTTGAAATAGGTGCAGGGAAAGGTCATTTTACTGCTGG
ATTGGTAAAGAGATGTAATTTTGTAACGGCGATAGAAATTGATTCTAAATTATGTGAGGTAACTCGTAAT
AAGCTCTTAAATTATCCTAACTATCAAATAGTAAATGATGATATACTGAAATTTACATTTCCTAGCCACA
ATCCATATAAAATATTTGGCAGCATACCTTACAACATAAGCACAAATATAATTCGAAAAATTGTTTTTGA
AAGTTCAGCCACAATAAGTTATTTAATAGTGGAATATGGTTTTGCTAAAATGTTATTAGATACAAACAGA
TCACTAGCATTGCTGTTAATGGCAGAGGTAGATATTTCTATATTAGCAAAAATTCCTAGGTATTATTTCC
ATCCAAAACCTAAAGTGGATAGCACATTAATTGTATTAAAAAGAAAGCCAGCAAAAATGGCATTTAAAGA
GAGAAAAAAATATGAAACTTTTGTAATGAAATGGGTTAACAAAGAGTACGAAAAACTGTTTACAAAAAAT
CAATTTAATAAAGCTTTAAAACATGCGAGAATATATGATATAAACAATATTAGTTTCGAACAATTTGTAT
CGCTATTTAATAGTTATAAAATATTTAACGGCTAA
