>Addgene plasmid #182320 | pB006 | depositor partial sequence | sequence record 354895 | R6K γ ori
TGTCAGCCGTTAAGTGTTCCTGTGTCACTCAAAATTGCTTTGAGAGGCTCTAAGGGCTTCTCAGTGCGTT
ACATCCCTGGCTTGTTGTCCACAACCGTTAAACCTTAAAAGCTTTAAAAGCCTTATATATTCTTTTTTTT
CTTATAAAACTTAAAACCTTAGAGGCTATTTAAGTTGCTGATTTATATTAATTTTATTGTTCAAACATGA
GAGCTTAGTACGTGAAACATGAGAGCTTAGTACGTTAGCCATGAGAGCTTAGTACGTTAGCCATGAGGGT
TTAGTTCGTTAAACATGAGAGCTTAGTACGTTAAACATGAGAGCTTAGTACGTGAAACATGAGAGCTTAG
TACGTACTATCAACAGGTTGAACTGCTGATCTTCAGATC
